>Addgene plasmid #238381 | eOYWP02 | addgene full sequence | sequence record 479184 | Addgene NGS Result
AATGCCCGGTTCGCTTTCATCTGGCGGCTTTAATGACCATCTTGAACTTCGCCGAAAAAACCGCGCCACG
GTTGATCAGTACATGCGCACCAACGGCGAAGATCGCCTGCGCCGCCATGAGTTATTCACGCCGGATGGCA
GTGGCGGCTCCTGGAACACCGAAACCGGTGAACCCCTTGTCTTTAAGGGGCACGCGAAGCTGGCCGCACT
CGGCGTATGGCTGCACCAGTGCTTCCCGGACTGGCAATGGCACAACGTCCGGGTGTTTGAAACCGACAAC
CCCAACCACTTCTGGGTGGAAAGTGACGGCCGCGGCACCACTCGAGTTCCTGGTTACCCGGAAGGTTATT
GCGAAAACCATTACATCCACTCCTTCGAGTTGGACAACGGCAAGATCACGCAAAACCGTGAATTCATGAA
CCCGTTTGAACAACTTCGCGCCTTGGGCATCCCGGTGCCAAAAATCAAGCGTGAAGGTATCCCCGCCTCA
TAAGTCCTTTATCCATTGGAGATTGAACATGCCTGATAGCACAGTGCAACAACCCATCACTGACGATACG
GAACTACGCCGCAAGAATCGCGCCACGGTTGAACAATACATGCGCACCAAAGGCCAGGACCGCCTGCGCC
GGCATGAACTGTTTACCGAAGACGGTTCAGGCGGCTTATGGACCACCGACACGGGTGCGCCGATTGTAAT
CAGTGGCAAAGCCAAGTTGGCCGAACATGCTGTTTGGTCACTCAAGTGCTTCCCGGATTGGGAATGGTAC
AACGTCAAGGTATTTGAAACCGATGACCCCAACCATATCTGGGTCGAGTGTGATGGCCACGGCAAGATTC
TCTTTCCTGGTTACCCGGAGGGTTATTACGAAAACCACTTCCTGCACTCCTTCGAGCTGCAAGACGGCAA
AGTAAAACGCAATCGCGAATTCATGAATGTCTTTCAACAATTGCGCGCCCTGGGTATTCCAGTGCCGCAC
ATCAAGCGTGAAGGCATTCCTGCCTGATCCTTTTGGGAGAGCAATCGCATCATGGAAGACTTACTGAAAC
GGGTTCTGAAGTGTGAAGCGTTGCAGCAGCCTCAATGGAGCGAACCCTCGCAATTGCATGACGCGCAGGC
TTACCTCAGGGACAGCGCGTCACTGATTCGTGTCGAAGATATCCTGGTTTTGCGCGCCACCCTGGCCAGG
GTCGCGGCTGGCGAAGCGATGATCATCCAGTGCGGCGACTGCGCCGAGGACATGGATGAAAGCGCTGCCG
ACCATGTGACCCGCAAAGCCGCGCTGCTGGATATGCTGGCCGGGACGTTCAGGCTGGTCACCCAGCAACC
GGTGGTGCGGGTGGGGCGAATCGCCGGGCAGTTTGCCAAGCCTCGCTCCAACCACAGCGAACGCATCGGC
GATGTCGAGTTGCCGGTGTACCGCGGCGACATGGTCAACGGTCGCGACGCTGTCCTCGGCCATCGCCAGC
ATGATGCGCAACGCTTGGTACGAGGCTATCGCGCCGCCCAGGACATCATGCAACACCTGGGATGGAAGGA
ACCGTCCGGCCAGGAGCAGCTCACCGGCTCCCCTGCCTGGACCAGTCACGAGATGCTGGTGCTCGACTAC
GAACTGCCGCAAGTACGCCGGGACGAACAGGGCCGCACATTTCTCGGTTCTACCCACTGGCCGTGGATTG
GCGAGCGTACCCGTCAGTTGACGGGCGCTCACGTAGCGCTGCTCAGCGAAGTGCTCAACCCGGTGGCCTG
CAAGGTCGGCCCGGATATCACCCAGGATCAGTTACTGAGCCTGTGCGAGCGCCTGGACCCCAGGCGCGAA
CCCGGCCGGCTGACCCTGATTGCCCGCATGGGCGCCCACAAGGTGGCCGACCGCCTGCCACCGCTGGTTG
AAGCGGTGCGCCGTGCCGGCCATAAGATCATCTGGCTCAGCGACCCGATGCACGGCAATACCATCGTCGC
GCCCTGCGGCAATAAGACCCGCATGGTGCAGACCATCACCGACGAAATCACCGCCTTCAAACATGCGGTT
GTCTCGGCCGGTGGCGTGGCCGGCGGCCTGCATCTGGAAACCACTCCCGATGACGTCAGCGAGTGCGCCT
CCGATGCCGCCGGCCTGGGCCAGGTTGGCAGCCACTACAAAAGCCTGTGCGACCCGCGCCTGAACCCCTG
GCAAGCCATTACTGCGGTGATGGCCTGGAAAGCCTGCCCTCCTCCCTCTTTTGTTTCCCTTTGACTGGAG
TTTGTCGCCATGACCGGCATTCCATCGATCGTCCCTTACGCTCTGCCTACTTCTCGCGACCTGCCCGCCA
ACCTCGCGCAATGGCACATCGACCCCGAACGCGCCGTACTGTTGGTGCATGACATGCAGCGCTACTTCCT
GCGGCCCTTGCCGGATGCCTTGCGTGACCAAGTGGTGGGTAATGCCGCACGCATTCGCCAGTGGGCTGCC
GACAACGGCGTGCCAGTGGCCTACACCGCCCAGCCGGGCAGCATGAACGAGGAACAACGCGGGCTGCTCA
AGGACTTCTGGGGCCCGGGCATGAAGGCCAGCCCGACCGACCGTGAGGTCGTCGACGCCCTCGCCCCCCA
GCCCGGTGACTGGCTGCTGACCAAGTGGCGCTACAGCGCGTTCTTCAACTCCGACTTGTTGCAACGCCTG
CACGCCAGCGGGCGCGATCAGTTGATCCTGTGTGGGGTGTATGCCCATGTCGGGGTATTGATTTCCAGCG
TGGATGCGTACTCCAACGATATCCAACCCTTCCTCGTTGCCGACGCGATTGCCGACTTCAGCAAGGAGCA
CCACTGGATGGCCATGGAATACGCCGCCAGCCGTTGCGCCATGGTCATCACCACCGATGAGGTGGTGCTA
TGAGCCAAGCCGCCGCCCGCCTCATGGAACGCATCCTGCAACCGGTACCCGAACCCTTTGCGCTCTTGTA
TCGCCCGGAGTCCAGCGGCCCCGGGCTGCTGAATGTGCTGATTGGCGAGATGTCGCAGCCGCAGGTCCTG
GCCGATATCGACCTGCCCGCCCCCTCAATCGGTGCCCCTCGCCTGGATGTACTGACGCTGATTCCCTACT
GCCAGATCGCTGAACGCGGCTTTGCGGCGGTGGACGATCAGTCGCCGCTGCTGGCGATGAACATTACCGA
GCAGCAAACCATCAGCATCGAGCAGATGCTGGCGTTACTGCCCAACGTGCCGATCCAGTTGAATAACGAA
CGCTTCGACCTCAGCGACGCCAGCTATGCCGAGATCGTCAGCCAGGTGATCGCCAACGAAATCGGTTCCG
GGGAAGGCGCCAACTTCGTGATCAAGCGCACCTTCCTGGCGGAGATCAGCGAGTACCAGCCGGCCAGTGC
GCTGTCTTTCTTTCGTCATCTGCTGGAACGAGAGAAAGGCGTCTATTGGACATTCATCATTCACACCGGC
AGCCGCACCTTCGTCGGTGCGTCTCCCGAGCGCCACATCAGCGTCAAGGATGGGCTTGCGGTGATGAACC
CCATCAGCGGCACTTACCGCTACCCTCCTGCCGGCCCCAGCCTGACGGAGGTCATGGACTTCCTGGCCGA
CCGCAAGGAAGCCGATGAGCTGTATATGGTGGTCGATGAAGAACTGAAAATGATGGCGCGTATTTGTGAA
GACGGCGGACACGTCCTCGGTCCCTACCTCAAGGAAATGACCCATCTGGCGCACACCGAATACTTCATCG
AAGGCAGGACCCGCCGCGATGTGCGCGAAATCCTGCACGAAACCCTGTTCGCCCCGACGGTCACCGGCAG
CCCGCTGGAAAGCGCCTGCCGGGTGATCGAGCGCTATGAGCCGCAAGGCAGGGCGTACTACAGCGGCATG
GCCGCGCTGATTGGCAGCGATGGCAAGGGCGGACGCTCCCTGGACTCGGCGATTCTGATTCGCACCGCCG
ACATCGATAACTGCGGGCAGGTTCGGATCAGTGTGGGTTCGACCATCGTGCGGCACTCCGAACCGCTGAC
CGAAGCCGCCGAAAGCCGGGCCAAGGCTGCGGGCCTGATCGCCGCGCTGAAAAACCAGGCGGCCTCGCGC
TTCGGCGACCACCTGCAGGTGCGCGCGGCATTGGCCAGCCGCAATGCCTACGTCTCGGATTTCTGGCTGA
TGAACAGCCAGCAACGGCAACAGACCCAGTCCGACTTCAGCGGCCGCCAGGTGCTGATCGTCGACGCCGA
AGACACGTTCACCTCGATGATCGCCAAACAGCTGCGGGCTCTCGGGCTGGTGGTGACGGTGCGCAGTTTC
AGTGACGAGTACAGTTTCGACGGTTACGACCTGGTGATCATGGGCCCTGGCCCCGGCAACCCGAGCGATG
TGCAACTGCCGAAAATCGACCATCTGCATGTGGCCATCCGTTCCCTGCTCAACCAGCAGCGACCGTTCCT
CGCGGTGTGCCTGAGCCATCAGGTGTTGAGCCTGTGCCTGGGCCTGGAATTGCAACGCAAGGCCATTCCC
AACCAGGGCGTGCAAAAACAGATCGACCTGTTCGGCAACGCCGAACGAGTAGGTTTCTACAACACGTTCG
CGGCGCGCAGCTCCAGTGACCGCCTGGACATCGACGGTATCGGCACCGTGGAAATCAGTCGCGACAGCGA
AACCGGCGAGGTACATGCCCTGCGTGGGCCGGCGTTTGCCTCCATGCAGTTTCATGCCGAGTCGCTTTTG
ACCCAGGAAGGCCCGCGCATCATCGCCGACCTGCTGCGGCACGCCCTCATCCACACGCCTGTCGACAGCA
GCGTTTCGGCCGCCGGGAGATAACCATGCACAACTACGTCATTATCGACGCCTTTGCCAGCGTCCCGCTG
GAAGGCAATCCGGTCGCGGTGTTCTTTGACGCCGATGATTTACCGCCCGCGCAAATGCAGCGCATCGCCC
GAGAAATGAACCTCTCGGAGAGCACTTTTGTGCTCAAGCCGCGCAACGGTGGAGATGCGCTGATCCGGAT
TTTCACACCGGTCAACGAACTGCCTTTTGCCGGGCACCCGTTGCTGGGTACGGCCATTGCCCTGGGAGCA
CATACCGACAACCACCGGCTGTATCTGGAAACCCAGATGGGCACCATCGCCTTTGAACTGGAGCGCCAGA
ACGGCAGCGTTATCGCCGCCAGCATGGACCAGCCGATCCCGACCTGGACGGCCCTGGGGCGTGACGCTGA
ACTGCTCAAGGCCTTGGGCATCAGTGATTCGACCTTTCCCATCGAGATCTATCACAACGGCCCGCGCCAT
GTGTTTGTCGGCCTGCCGAGCATTGACGCGTTATCGGCCCTGCACCCCGACCACCGTGCACTGTCCAACT
TCCATGACATGGCGATCAACTGTTTTGCCGGCGCAGGACGACGCTGGCGCAGCCGCATGTTCTCACCGGC
CTACGGCGTTGTGGAGGATGCGGCCACAGGCTCCGCCGCCGGACCATTGGCGATTCATCTGGCGCGCCAT
GGCCAGATTGAGTTTGGCCAGCCAGTCGAGATTTTACAGGGTGTGGAAATCGGCCGCCCCTCACTGATGT
TCGCCAAAGCTGAGGGCCGCGCCGAGCAACTGACGCGAGTCGAGGTATCAGGTAATGGCGTTACATTTGG
ACGGGGGACCATCGTGCTATGAACGGCTCAATACAAGGCAAGCCGCTGTTGGGTAAAGGCATGTCGGAAT
CCCTCACCGGCACATTGGATGCGCCCTTCCCCGAATATCAGACACTGCCCGCCGACCCCATGAGCGTGCT
GCACAATTGGCTGGAGCGTGCGCGCCGCGTGGGCATCCGCGAGCCCAGGGCGCTGGCGCTGGCCACCGCC
GACAGCCAGGGCCGGCCCTCCACGCGTATCGTGGTGATCAGCGAGATCAGTGACGCCGGCGTGGTGTTCA
GCACCCATGCCGGCAGCCAGAAAGGCCGTGAACTGCTCCACAACCCCTGGGCTTCGGGCGTGCTGTATTG
GCGCGAAACCAGTCAGCAAATCATCCTCAATGGCCAGGCCGTGCGCTTGCCGAACGCCAAGGCCGATGAT
GCCTGGCTCAAGCGCCCTTATGCCACGCACCCGATGTCATCGGTGTCTCGCCAGAGTGAAGAACTGCAGG
ACGTGCAGGCCATGCGCAACGCCGCCAGGCAACTTGCCGAGCTGCAGGGTCCACTGCCGCGTCCGGAGGG
ATATTGCGTGTTCGAGTTGCGCCTTGAATCGCTGGAGTTCTGGGGAAATGGGCAGGAGCGCTTGCATGAG
CGGTTGCGGTATGACCGCAGCGATACAGGCTGGAACGTGCGGCGTTTGCAGCCCTGAATAAGGTAGAGAC
CTACTAGTAGCGGCCGCTGCAGGCTTCCTCGCTCACTGACTCGCTGCGCTCGGTCGTTCGGCTGCGGCGA
GCGGTATCAGCTCACTCAAAGGCGGTAATACGGTTATCCACAGAATCAGGGGATAACGCAGGAAAGAACA
TGTGAGCAAAAGGCCAGCAAAAGGCCAGGAACCGTAAAAAGGCCGCGTTGCTGGCGTTTTTCCACAGGCT
CCGCCCCCCTGACGAGCATCACAAAAATCGACGCTCAAGTCAGAGGTGGCGAAACCCGACAGGACTATAA
AGATACCAGGCGTTTCCCCCTGGAAGCTCCCTCGTGCGCTCTCCTGTTCCGACCCTGCCGCTTACCGGAT
ACCTGTCCGCCTTTCTCCCTTCGGGAAGCGTGGCGCTTTCTCATAGCTCACGCTGTAGGTATCTCAGTTC
GGTGTAGGTCGTTCGCTCCAAGCTGGGCTGTGTGCACGAACCCCCCGTTCAGCCCGACCGCTGCGCCTTA
TCCGGTAACTATCGTCTTGAGTCCAACCCGGTAAGACACGACTTATCGCCACTGGCAGCAGCCACTGGTA
ACAGGATTAGCAGAGCGAGGTATGTAGGCGGTGCTACAGAGTTCTTGAAGTGGTGGCCTAACTACGGCTA
CACTAGAAGAACAGTATTTGGTATCTGCGCTCTGCTGAAGCCAGTTACCTTCGGAAAAAGAGTTGGTAGC
TCTTGATCCGGCAAACAAACCACCGCTGGTAGCGGTGGTTTTTTTGTTTGCAAGCAGCAGATTACGCGCA
GAAAAAAAGGATCTCAAGAAGATCCTTTGATCTTTTCTACGGGGTCTGACGCTCAGTGGAACGAAAACTC
ACGTTAAGGGATTTTGGTCATGAGATTATCAAAAAGGATCTTCACCTAGATCCTTTTAAATTAAAAATGA
AGTTTTAAATCAATCTAAAGTATATATGAGTAAACTTGGTCTGACAGTTACCAATGCTTAATCAGTGAGG
CACCTATCTCAGCGATCTGTCTATTTCGTTCATCCATAGTTGCCTGACTCCCCGTCGTGTAGATAACTAC
GATACGGGAGGGCTTACCATCTGGCCCCAGTGCTGCAATGATACCGCGCGACCCACGCTCACCGGCTCCA
GATTTATCAGCAATAAACCAGCCAGCCGGAAGGGCCGAGCGCAGAAGTGGTCCTGCAACTTTATCCGCCT
CCATCCAGTCTATTAATTGTTGCCGGGAAGCTAGAGTAAGTAGTTCGCCAGTTAATAGTTTGCGCAACGT
TGTTGCCATTGCTACAGGCATCGTGGTGTCACGCTCGTCGTTTGGTATGGCTTCATTCAGCTCCGGTTCC
CAACGATCAAGGCGAGTTACATGATCCCCCATGTTGTGCAAAAAAGCGGTTAGCTCCTTCGGTCCTCCGA
TCGTTGTCAGAAGTAAGTTGGCCGCAGTGTTATCACTCATGGTTATGGCAGCACTGCATAATTCTCTTAC
TGTCATGCCATCCGTAAGATGCTTTTCTGTGACTGGTGAGTACTCAACCAAGTCATTCTGAGAATAGTGT
ATGCGGCGACCGAGTTGCTCTTGCCCGGCGTCAATACGGGATAATACCGCGCCACATAGCAGAACTTTAA
AAGTGCTCATCATTGGAAAACGTTCTTCGGGGCGAAAACTCTCAAGGATCTTACCGCTGTTGAGATCCAG
TTCGATGTAACCCACTCGTGCACCCAACTGATCTTCAGCATCTTTTACTTTCACCAGCGTTTCTGGGTGA
GCAAAAACAGGAAGGCAAAATGCCGCAAAAAAGGGAATAAGGGCGACACGGAAATGTTGAATACTCATAC
TCTTCCTTTTTCAATATTATTGAAGCATTTATCAGGGTTATTGTCTCATGAGCGGATACATATTTGAATG
TATTTAGAAAAATAAACAAATAGGGGTTCCGCGCACATTTCCCCGAAAAGTGCCACCTGACGTCTAAGAA
ACCATTATTATCATGACATTAACCTATAAAAATAGGCGTATCACGAGGCAGAATTTCAGATAAAAAAAAT
CCTTAGCTTTCGCTAAGGATGATTTCTGGAATTCGCGGCCGCTTCTAGAGACTAGTGGGTCTCA
Features (pLannotate 1.2.2; 13 found; start..end, strand, type, name):
      2..490     +  CDS            phzA: PHZA_PSEFL - Protein inferred from homology: Swiss-Prot protein existence level 3. Involved in the biosynthesis of the antibiotic, phenazine, a nitrogen-containing heterocyclic molecule having important roles in virulence, competition and biological control. From Pseudomonas fluorescens.
    519..1001    +  CDS            phzB2: PHZB2_PSEAB - Experimental evidence at protein level: Swiss-Prot protein existence level 1. Involved in the biosynthesis of the antibiotic phenazine, a nitrogen-containing heterocyclic molecule having important roles in virulence, competition and biological control. From Pseudomonas aeruginosa (strain UCBPP-PA14).
   1032..2231    +  CDS            phzC: PHZC_PSEFL - Protein inferred from homology: Swiss-Prot protein existence level 3. From Pseudomonas fluorescens.
   2250..2870    +  CDS            phzD: PHZD_PSEFL - Experimental evidence at protein level: Swiss-Prot protein existence level 1. Involved in the biosynthesis of the antibiotic phenazine, a nitrogen-containing heterocyclic molecule having important roles in virulence, competition and biological control. Catalyzes the hydrolysis of the vinyl ether functional group of 2-amino-2-deoxyisochorismate (ADIC), yielding pyruvate and trans-2,3-dihydro-3-hydroxyanthranilic acid (DHHA). From Pseudomonas fluorescens.
   2870..4780    +  CDS            phzE: PHZE_PSEFL - Protein predicted: Swiss-Prot protein existence level 4. Involved in the biosynthesis of the antibiotic, phenazine, a nitrogen-containing heterocyclic molecule having important roles in virulence, competition and biological control. From Pseudomonas fluorescens.
   4786..5619    +  CDS            phzF: PHZF_PSEFL - Experimental evidence at protein level: Swiss-Prot protein existence level 1. Isomerase that catalyzes the condensation of two molecules of trans-2,3-dihydro-3-hydroxyanthranilic acid (DHHA) into the phenazine ring system. The final product is not yet known. From Pseudomonas fluorescens.
   5619..6284    +  CDS            phzG: PHZG_PSEFL - Experimental evidence at protein level: Swiss-Prot protein existence level 1. Involved in the biosynthesis of the antibiotic phenazine, a nitrogen-containing heterocyclic molecule having important roles in virulence, competition and biological control (PubMed:9573209, PubMed:23897464). Catalyzes several oxidations in the terminal steps of core phenazine biosynthesis. It oxidizes both hexahydrophenazine-1,6- dicarboxylic acid (HHPDC) and tetrahydrophenazine-1-carboxylic acid (THPCA) and thereby contributes to the generation of both phenazine- 1,6-dicarboxylic acid (PDC) and phenazi
   6302..6322    +  misc_feature   BioBrick suffix: universal suffix for all parts
   6499..7087    -  rep_origin     ori: high-copy-number ColE1/pMB1/pBR322/pUC origin of replication
   7258..8118    -  CDS            AmpR: β-lactamase; bla; confers resistance to ampicillin, carbenicillin, and related antibiotics
   8119..8223    -  promoter       AmpR promoter: bla
   8313..8356    -  terminator     bacterial terminator: putative bacterial transcription terminator
   8359..8380    +  misc_feature   BioBrick prefix: BioBrick prefix for parts that do not start with "ATG"
