[The description below was written by a language model from this plasmid's Addgene catalogue record and pLannotate feature annotations shown in this document.]
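Description:
eOYWP02 is an 8.4 kb bacterial part plasmid that stores a phenazine biosynthesis operon in a form intended for Golden Gate assembly. It is built on the DVLA backbone, was constructed by Gibson cloning, and belongs to a DNA part library developed for engineering the nematode-symbiotic bacterium Xenorhabdus griffiniae. The plasmid is propagated in E. coli under ampicillin selection, provided by a β-lactamase gene with its own bla promoter. The catalogue entry lists it as low copy, whereas the feature annotation identifies the origin as a ColE1/pMB1/pUC-type origin usually described as high copy; the record does not resolve this difference.

The insert occupies roughly three quarters of the plasmid and consists of seven closely spaced, same-strand coding sequences annotated as phzA, phzB, phzC, phzD, phzE, phzF and phzG. They are matched by homology to Pseudomonas fluorescens proteins, except phzB, which best matches a Pseudomonas aeruginosa entry. The catalogue describes the insert as synthetic. Together these enzymes carry out core phenazine synthesis: PhzD hydrolyses 2-amino-2-deoxyisochorismate to DHHA, PhzF condenses two DHHA molecules into the phenazine ring system, and PhzG performs terminal oxidations. Phenazines are nitrogen-containing heterocyclic antibiotics.

No promoter is annotated upstream of the operon, consistent with a coding-sequence part meant to be combined with separate regulatory parts, although the record does not say so explicitly. The insert is flanked by BioBrick prefix and suffix sequences, with a putative bacterial terminator beside the prefix. The Golden Gate restriction sites themselves are not annotated.
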