Addgene plasmid #238381: eOYWP02
Purpose: phenazine gene for Golden Gate Assembly
Depositing lab: Richard Murray. Depositing organization: California Institute of Technology. Publication: A DNA Part Library for Reliable Engineering of the Emerging Model Nematode Symbiotic Bacterium Xenorhabdus griffiniae HGB2511. Larsson EM, Wang OY, Murray RM. ACS Synth Biol. 2025 Oct 17;14(10):4122-4126. doi: 10.1021/acssynbio.5c00414. Epub 2025 Sep 25. PubMed 40998411.
Backbone
  Vector backbone: DVLA
  Vector type: Bacterial Expression
Growth in bacteria
  Bacterial resistance: Ampicillin, 100 μg/mL
  Growth temperature: 37°C
  Growth strain: DH5alpha
  Copy number: Low Copy
Gene/Insert
  Gene/Insert name: phenazine operon
  Species: Synthetic
  Cloning method: Gibson Cloning
Terms and licenses: Academic/Nonprofit Terms; Industry Terms: Not Available to Industry
Depositor comments: Please visit https://doi.org/10.1101/2025.06.09.658710 for bioRxiv preprint.
How to cite: eOYWP02 was a gift from Richard Murray (Addgene plasmid # 238381 ; http://n2t.net/addgene:238381 ; RRID:Addgene_238381)
